Addgene plasmid #235791: pME_G_0_1_011_5C3SF
Purpose: 5' Connector 3 Short Forward in the M1 position used to dictate position for lvl2 assembly
Depositing lab: Tobias Erb. Depositing organization: Max Planck Institute for Terrestrial Microbiology. Publication: A modular high-throughput approach for advancing synthetic biology in the chloroplast of Chlamydomonas. Inckemann RM, Chotel T, Burgis M, Brinkmann CK, Andreas L, Baumann J, Sharma P, Klose M, Barrett J, Ries F, Paczia N, Glatter T, Mackinder LCM, Willmund F, Erb TJ. Nat Plants. 2025 Nov;11(11):2332-2349. doi: 10.1038/s41477-025-02126-2. Epub 2025 Nov 3. PubMed 41184475.
Backbone
  Vector backbone: pME_Cp_UAV_GFP
  Backbone size w/o insert (bp): 2101
  Vector type: Synthetic Biology
Growth in bacteria
  Bacterial resistance: Chloramphenicol, 25 μg/mL
  Growth temperature: 37°C
  Growth strain: DH5alpha
  Copy number: High Copy
Gene/Insert
  Gene/Insert name: 5' Connector 3 Short Forward
  Species: Synthetic
  Insert size (bp): 19
  Mutation: none
  Cloning method: Restriction Enzyme; 5′ cloning site BsaI (destroyed during cloning); 3′ cloning site BsaI (destroyed during cloning)
  Sequencing primers: 5′ CGTATCACGAGGCAGAATTTC; 3′ CCTGCATAACGCGAAGTAATC
Terms and licenses: Academic/Nonprofit Terms; Industry Terms: Not Available to Industry
Depositor comments: Please visit https://doi.org/10.1101/2024.05.08.593163 for bioRxiv preprint.
How to cite: pME_G_0_1_011_5C3SF was a gift from Tobias Erb (Addgene plasmid # 235791 ; http://n2t.net/addgene:235791 ; RRID:Addgene_235791)
