[The description below was written by a language model from this plasmid's Addgene catalogue record and pLannotate feature annotations shown in this document.]
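Description:
pME_G_0_1_011_5C3SF is a small (about 2.1 kb) synthetic-biology part plasmid from a modular cloning toolkit developed for engineering the Chlamydomonas chloroplast. It is built on the pME_Cp_UAV_GFP backbone, whose name suggests a universal acceptor vector with a GFP dropout, although no GFP feature remains in the annotated sequence. The plasmid is maintained in E. coli through a high-copy ColE1/pUC-type origin. It is selected with chloramphenicol through a cat gene driven by its native cat promoter and followed by a lambda t0 terminator.

The payload is a 19 bp synthetic sequence, the "5' Connector 3 Short Forward", which was inserted using BsaI sites that were destroyed during cloning, typical of Golden Gate-style assembly. The insert itself is too short to be picked up as an annotated feature. It presumably lies in the gap between the BioBrick prefix and suffix sequences, a cloning region that is bracketed by a his operon terminator and a putative bacterial terminator. These terminators likely insulate the part from read-through transcription from the backbone. The plasmid carries no promoter, coding sequence or reporter apart from the resistance cassette.

According to the record, the connector occupies the M1 position and dictates where a unit is placed in a level 2 assembly. In hierarchical cloning schemes, connectors of this kind flank a transcription unit and define its order and orientation when several units are joined into a multigene construct. The plasmid therefore serves as an assembly building block and is not an expression or delivery vector in its own right.
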