Features (pLannotate 1.2.2; 8 found; start..end, strand, type, name):
    183..771     +  rep_origin     ori: high-copy-number ColE1/pMB1/pBR322/pUC origin of replication
    966..1023    -  terminator     his operon terminator: This putative transcriptin terminator from the E. coli his operon has a 2-bp deletion introduced during synthesis. Its efficiency has not been determined.
   1024..1043    -  misc_feature   BioBrick suffix: universal suffix for all parts
   1095..1116    -  misc_feature   BioBrick prefix: BioBrick prefix for parts that do not start with "ATG"
   1119..1162    +  terminator     bacterial terminator: putative bacterial transcription terminator
   1248..1345    +  promoter       cat promoter: promoter of the E. coli cat gene encoding chloramphenicol acetyltransferase
   1346..2002    +  CDS            cat: CAT_ECOLX - Experimental evidence at protein level: Swiss-Prot protein existence level 1. This enzyme is an effector of chloramphenicol resistance in bacteria. From Escherichia coli. This protein is used as a marker in many commonly used cloning vectors, such as pACYC184.
   2026..2120    +  terminator     lambda t0 terminator: transcription terminator from phage lambda
>Addgene plasmid #235791 | pME_G_0_1_011_5C3SF | addgene full sequence | sequence record 471420 | Addgene NGS Result
CCAAGCCTCGAGCTGTCAGACCAAGTTTACTCATATATACTTTAGATTGATTTAAAACTTCATTTTTAAT
TTAAAAGGATCTAGGTGAAGATCCTTTTTGATAATCTCATGACCAAAATCCCTTAACGTGAGTTTTCGTT
CCACTGAGCGTCAGACCCCGTAGAAAAGATCAAAGGATCTTCTTGAGATCCTTTTTTTCTGCGCGTAATC
TGCTGCTTGCAAACAAAAAAACCACCGCTACCAGCGGTGGTTTGTTTGCCGGATCAAGAGCTACCAACTC
TTTTTCCGAAGGTAACTGGCTTCAGCAGAGCGCAGATACCAAATACTGTTCTTCTAGTGTAGCCGTAGTT
AGGCCACCACTTCAAGAACTCTGTAGCACCGCCTACATACCTCGCTCTGCTAATCCTGTTACCAGTGGCT
GCTGCCAGTGGCGATAAGTCGTGTCTTACCGGGTTGGACTCAAGACGATAGTTACCGGATAAGGCGCAGC
GGTCGGGCTGAACGGGGGGTTCGTGCACACAGCCCAGCTTGGAGCGAACGACCTACACCGAACTGAGATA
CCTACAGCGTGAGCTATGAGAAAGCGCCACGCTTCCCGAAGGGAGAAAGGCGGACAGGTATCCGGTAAGC
GGCAGGGTCGGAACAGGAGAGCGCACGAGGGAGCTTCCAGGGGGAAACGCCTGGTATCTTTATAGTCCTG
TCGGGTTTCGCCACCTCTGACTTGAGCGTCGATTTTTGTGATGCTCGTCAGGGGGGCGGAGCCTGTGGAA
AAACGCCAGCAACGCGGCCTTTTTACGGTTCCTGGCCTTTTGCTGGCCTTTTGCTCACATGTTCTTTCCT
GCGTTATCCCCTGATTCTGTGGATAACCGTATTACCGCCTTTGAGTGAGCTGATACCGCTCGCCGCAGCC
GAACGACCGAGCGCAGCGAGTCAGTGAGCGAGGAAGCCTGCATAACGCGAAGTAATCTTTTCGGTTTTAA
AGAAAAAGGGCAGGGTGGTGACACCTTGCCCTTTTTTGCCGGACTGCAGCGGCCGCTACTAGTCGCGATG
AGTGGTCTCACTCCCATTCGAGACGTGTTCGAGACCACTCATCGCTCTAGAAGCGGCCGCGAATTCCAGA
AATCATCCTTAGCGAAAGCTAAGGATTTTTTTTATCTGAAATTCTGCCTCGTGATACGCCTATTTTTATA
GGTTAATGTCATGATAATAATGGTTTCTTAGACGTCAGGTGGCACTCGAGTTGATCGGGCACGTAAGAGG
TTCCAACTTTCACCATAATGAAATAAGATCACTACCGGGCGTATTTTTTGAGTTATCGAGATTTTCAGGA
GCTAAGGAAGCTAAAATGGAGAAAAAAATCACTGGATATACCACCGTTGATATATCCCAATGGCATCGTA
AAGAACATTTTGAGGCATTTCAGTCAGTTGCTCAATGTACCTATAACCAGACCGTTCAGCTGGATATTAC
GGCCTTTTTAAAGACCGTAAAGAAAAATAAGCACAAGTTTTATCCGGCCTTTATTCACATTCTTGCCCGC
CTGATGAATGCTCATCCGGAATTTCGTATGGCAATGAAAGACGGTGAGCTGGTGATATGGGATAGTGTTC
ACCCTTGTTACACCGTTTTCCATGAGCAAACTGAAACGTTTTCATCACTCTGGAGTGAATACCACGACGA
TTTCCGGCAGTTTCTACACATATATTCGCAAGATGTGGCGTGTTACGGTGAAAACCTGGCCTATTTCCCT
AAAGGGTTTATTGAGAATATGTTTTTCGTATCAGCCAATCCCTGGGTGAGTTTCACCAGTTTTGATTTAA
ACGTGGCCAATATGGACAACTTCTTCGCCCCCGTTTTCACCATGGGCAAATATTATACGCAAGGCGACAA
GGTGCTGATGCCGCTGGCGATTCAGGTTCATCATGCCGTTTGTGATGGCTTCCATGTCGGCAGAATGCTT
AATGAATTACAACAGTACTGCGACGAGTGGCAGGGCGGGGCGTAATTTGATATCGAGCTCGCTTGGACTC
CTGTTGATAGATCCAGTAATGACCTCAGAACTCCATCTGGATTTGTTCAGAACGCTCGGTTGCCGCCGGG
CGTTTTTTATTGGTGAGAAT
